Addgene plasmid #199722: pCBL101
Purpose: A pVS1-based T-DNA binary vector with NPTII as a plant selectable marker gene.
Depositing lab: Kan Wang. Depositing organization: Iowa State University. Publication: New T-DNA binary vectors with NptII selection and RUBY reporter for efficient maize transformation and targeted mutagenesis. Lee K, Kang M, Ji Q, Grosic S, Wang K. Plant Physiol. 2023 Apr 18:kiad231. doi: 10.1093/plphys/kiad231. PubMed 37070560.
Backbone
  Vector backbone: pTF101.1
  Vector type: Plant Expression
Growth in bacteria
  Bacterial resistance: Spectinomycin, 50 μg/mL
  Growth temperature: 37°C
  Growth strain: DH5alpha
  Copy number: High Copy
Gene/Insert
  Gene/Insert name: NPTII (alt name: neomycin phosphotransferase II)
  Species: Synthetic
  Insert size (bp): 3209
  Cloning method: Gibson Cloning
Terms and licenses: Academic/Nonprofit Terms; Industry Terms: Not Available to Industry
How to cite: pCBL101 was a gift from Kan Wang (Addgene plasmid # 199722 ; http://n2t.net/addgene:199722 ; RRID:Addgene_199722)
