[The description below was written by a language model from this plasmid's Addgene catalogue record and pLannotate feature annotations shown in this document.]
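Description:
pCBL101 is a 10,630-nt T-DNA binary vector for Agrobacterium-mediated plant transformation, built by Gibson cloning on the pTF101.1 backbone and catalogued as a plant expression plasmid. Outside the T-DNA it carries two replication systems. A high-copy ColE1/pUC-type origin, with the pBR322 bom mobilisation region and a residual rop fragment, supports propagation in E. coli. The pVS1 oriV, together with the RepA replication protein and the StaA stability protein, allows stable maintenance in Agrobacterium. Bacterial selection is by spectinomycin, conferred by the aadA (SmR) aminoglycoside adenylyltransferase gene. The short class 1 integron Pc promoter and gentamicin acetyltransferase fragments upstream of it appear to be remnants of the source of this cassette.

The T-DNA is bounded by nopaline C58-type right and left border repeats. Its payload is the plant selectable marker, a synthetic neomycin phosphotransferase II (NPTII) coding sequence placed downstream of the maize polyubiquitin (Ubi) promoter, which is widely used for strong constitutive expression in cereals. An FRT site, the target of FLP recombinase, lies between the promoter and the coding sequence; only one FRT site is annotated and the record does not explain its intended role. No terminator is annotated after NPTII, although the stated 3,209-bp insert extends beyond the annotated promoter and coding region. Fragments of the pUC18/19 multiple cloning site flank the marker cassette, alongside leftover lac regulatory elements and a lacZα fragment, and these presumably offer positions for adding genes of interest. The associated publication describes these vectors as tools for efficient maize transformation and targeted mutagenesis using NptII-based selection.
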