Features (pLannotate 1.2.2; 22 found; start..end, strand, type, name):
      1..25      -  misc_feature   RB T-DNA repeat: right border repeat from nopaline C58 T-DNA
     82..170     +  CDS            lacI (fragment): lac repressor; lacI; The lac repressor binds to the lac operator to inhibit transcription in E. coli. This inhibition can be relieved by adding lactose or isopropyl-β-D-thiogalactopyranoside (IPTG).
    183..204     +  protein_bind   CAP binding site: CAP binding activates transcription in the presence of cAMP. E. coli catabolite activator protein
    219..249     +  promoter       lac promoter: promoter for the E. coli lac operon
    257..273     +  protein_bind   lac operator: The lac repressor binds to the lac operator to inhibit transcription in E. coli. This inhibition can be relieved by adding lactose or isopropyl-β-D-thiogalactopyranoside (IPTG). lac repressor encoded by lacI
    306..358     +  misc_feature   MCS (fragment): pUC18/19 multiple cloning site
    387..2381    +  promoter       Ubi promoter: maize polyubiquitin gene promoter
   2410..2457    +  protein_bind   FRT: FLP-mediated recombination occurs in the 8-bp core sequence TCTAGAAA (Turan and Bode, 2011). FLP recombinase from the Saccharomyces cerevisiae 2μ plasmid
   2481..3271    +  CDS            NeoR/KanR (fragment): aminoglycoside phosphotransferase from Tn5; aph(3')-II (or nptII); confers resistance to neomycin, kanamycin, and G418 (Geneticin®)
   3600..3617    -  misc_feature   MCS (fragment): pUC18/19 multiple cloning site
   3837..3991    +  CDS            lacZα (fragment): LacZα fragment of β-galactosidase; lacZ fragment
   4069..4093    -  misc_feature   LB T-DNA repeat: left border repeat from nopaline C58 T-DNA
   4352..4375    +  promoter       Pc promoter (fragment): intI1 (promoter lies within the coding sequence); class 1 integron promoter
   4551..4607    +  CDS            GmR (fragment): gentamycin acetyltransferase; aacC1; confers resistance to gentamycin
   4618..5405    +  CDS            SmR (fragment): aminoglycoside adenylyltransferase (Murphy, 1985); aadA; confers resistance to spectinomycin and streptomycin
   5651..6239    +  rep_origin     ori: high-copy-number ColE1/pMB1/pBR322/pUC origin of replication
   6425..6565    -  misc_feature   bom: basis of mobility region from pBR322
   6667..6706    -  CDS            rop (fragment): Rop protein, which maintains plasmids at low copy number; rop
   6909..7103    -  rep_origin     pVS1 oriV: origin of replication for the Pseudomonas plasmid pVS1 (Heeb et al., 2000)
   7169..8242    -  CDS            pVS1 RepA: replication protein from the Pseudomonas plasmid pVS1 (Heeb et al., 2000)
   8671..9300    -  CDS            pVS1 StaA: stability protein from the Pseudomonas plasmid pVS1 (Heeb et al., 2000)
   9860..10261   -  CDS            Y4CG_SINFN (fragment): Protein inferred from homology: Swiss-Prot protein existence level 3. From Sinorhizobium fredii (strain NBRC 101917 / NGR234).
>Addgene plasmid #199722 | pCBL101 | addgene full sequence | sequence record 391202 | Addgene NGS Result
GTTTACCCGCCAATATATCCTGTCAAACACTGATAGTTTAAACTGAAGGCGGGAAACGACAATCTGATCC
AAGCTCAAGCTCCAATACGCAAACCGCCTCTCCCCGCGCGTTGGCCGATTCATTAATGCAGCTGGCACGA
CAGGTTTCCCGACTGGAAAGCGGGCAGTGAGCGCAACGCAATTAATGTGAGTTAGCTCACTCATTAGGCA
CCCCAGGCTTTACACTTTATGCTTCCGGCTCGTATGTTGTGTGGAATTGTGAGCGGATAACAATTTCACA
CAGGAAACAGCTATGACATGATTACGAATTCGAGCTCGGTACCCGGGGATCCTCTAGAGTCGACCTGCAG
GCATGCAATAGTTCCGGACTTACCGGCGCCGCTAGCCTGCAGTGCAGCGTGACCCGGTCGTGCCCCTCTC
TAGAGATAATGAGCATTGCATGTCTAAGTTATAAAAAATTACCACATATTTTTTTTGTCACACTTGTTTG
AAGTGCAGTTTATCTATCTTTATACATATATTTAAACTTTACTCTACGAATAATATAATCTATAGTACTA
CAATAATATCAGTGTTTTAGAGAATCATATAAATGAACAGTTAGACATGGTCTAAAGGACAATTGAGTAT
TTTGACAACAGGACTCTACAGTTTTATCTTTTTAGTGTGCATGTGTTCTCCTTTTTTTTTGCAAATAGCT
TCACCTATATAATACTTCATCCATTTTATTAGTACATCCATTTAGGGTTTAGGGTTAATGGTTTTTATAG
ACTAATTTTTTTAGTACATCTATTTTATTCTATTTTAGCCTCTAAATTAAGAAAACTAAAACTCTATTTT
AGTTTTTTTATTTAATAATTTAGATATAAAATAGAATAAAATAAAGTGACTAAAAATTAAACAAATACCC
TTTAAGAAATTAAAAAAACTAAGGAAACATTTTTCTTGTTTCGAGTAGATAATGCCAGCCTGTTAAACGC
CGTCGACGAGTCTAACGGACACCAACCAGCGAACCAGCAGCGTCGCGTCGGGCCAAGCGAAGCAGACGGC
ACGGCATCTCTGTCGCTGCCTCTGGACCCCTCTCGAGAGTTCCGCTCCACCGTTGGACTTGCTCCGCTGT
CGGCATCCAGAAATTGCGTGGCGGAGCGGCAGACGTGAGCCGGCACGGCAGGCGGCCTCCTCCTCCTCTC
ACGGCACCGGCAGCTACGGGGGATTCCTTTCCCACCGCTCCTTCGCTTTCCCTTCCTCGCCCGCCGTAAT
AAATAGACACCCCCTCCACACCCTCTTTCCCCAACCTCGTGTTGTTCGGAGCGCACACACACACAACCAG
ATCTCCCCCAAATCCACCCGTCGGCACCTCCGCTTCAAGGTACGCCGCTCGTCCTCCCCCCCCCCCTCTC
TACCTTCTCTAGATCGGCGTTCCGGTCCATGCATGGTTAGGGCCCGGTAGTTCTACTTCTGTTCATGTTT
GTGTTAGATCCGTGTTTGTGTTAGATCCGTGCTGCTAGCGTTCGTACACGGATGCGACCTGTACGTCAGA
CACGTTCTGATTGCTAACTTGCCAGTGTTTCTCTTTGGGGAATCCTGGGATGGCTCTAGCCGTTCCGCAG
ACGGGATCGATTTCATGATTTTTTTTGTTTCGTTGCATAGGGTTTGGTTTGCCCTTTTCCTTTATTTCAA
TATATGCCGTGCACTTGTTTGTCGGGTCATCTTTTCATGCTTTTTTTTGTCTTGGTTGTGATGATGTGGT
CTGGTTGGGCGGTCGTTCTAGATCGGAGTAGAATTCTGTTTCAAACTACCTGGTGGATTTATTAATTTTG
GATCTGTATGTGTGTGCCATACATATTCATAGTTACGAATTGAAGATGATGGATGGAAATATCGATCTAG
GATAGGTATACATGTTGATGCGGGTTTTACTGATGCATATACAGAGATGCTTTTTGTTCGCTTGGTTGTG
ATGATGTGGTGTGGTTGGGCGGTCGTTCATTCGTTCTAGATCGGAGTAGAATACTGTTTCAAACTACCTG
GTGTATTTATTAATTTTGGAACTGTATGTGTGTGTCATACATCTTCATAGTTACGAGTTTAAGATGGATG
GAAATATCGATCTAGGATAGGTATACATGTTGATGTGGGTTTTACTGATGCATATACATGATGGCATATG
CAGCATCTATTCATATGCTCTAACCTTGAGTACCTATCTATTATAATAAACAAGTATGTTTTATAATTAT
TTTGATCTTGATATACTTGGATGATGGCATATGCAGCAGCTATATGTGGATTTTTTTAGCCCTGCCTTCA
TACGCTATTTATTTGCTTGGTACTGTTTCTTTTGTCGATGCTCACCCTGTTGTTTGGTGTTACTTCTGCA
GGTCGACTCTAGAGGATCAATTCGCTAGCGAAGTTCCTATTCCGAAGTTCCTATTCTCTAGAAAGTATAG
GAACTTCAGATCCACCGGGATCCACCATGGTTGAACAAGATGGATTGCACGCAGGTTCTCCGGCCGCTTG
GGTGGAGAGGCTATTCGGCTATGACTGGGCACAACAGACAATCGGCTGCTCTGATGCCGCCGTGTTCCGG
CTGTCAGCGCAGGGGCGCCCGGTTCTTTTTGTCAAGACCGACCTGTCCGGTGCCCTGAATGAACTGCAGG
ACGAGGCAGCGCGGCTATCGTGGCTGGCCACGACGGGCGTTCCTTGCGCAGCTGTGCTCGACGTTGTCAC
TGAAGCGGGAAGGGACTGGCTGCTATTGGGCGAAGTGCCGGGGCAGGATCTCCTGTCATCTCACCTTGCT
CCTGCCGAGAAAGTATCCATCATGGCTGATGCAATGCGGCGGCTGCATACGCTTGATCCGGCTACCTGCC
CATTCGACCACCAAGCGAAACATCGCATCGAGCGAGCACGTACTCGGATGGAAGCCGGTCTTGTCGATCA
GGATGATCTGGACGAAGAGCATCAGGGGCTCGCGCCAGCCGAACTGTTCGCCAGGCTCAAGGCGCGCATG
CCCGACGGCGATGATCTCGTCGTGACCCATGGCGATGCCTGCTTGCCGAATATCATGGTGGAAAATGGCC
GCTTTTCTGGATTCATCGACTGTGGCCGGCTGGGTGTGGCGGACCGCTATCAGGACATAGCGTTGGCTAC
CCGTGATATTGCTGAAGAGCTTGGCGGCGAATGGGCTGACCGCTTCCTCGTGCTTTACGGTATCGCCGCT
CCCGATTCGCAGCGCATCGCCTTCTATCGCCTTCTTGACGAGTTCTTCTGAGGATCCACCATGGTTAACC
TAGACTTGTCCATCTTCTGGATTGGCCAACTTAATTAATGTATGAAATAAAAGGATGCACACATAGTGAC
ATGCTAATCACTATAATGTGGGCATCAAAGTTGTGTGTTATGTGTAATTACTAGTTATCTGAATAAAAGA
GAAAGAGATCATCCATATTTCTTATCCTAAATGAATGTCACGTGTCTTTATAATTCTTTGATGAACCAGA
TGCATTTCATTAACCAAATCCATATACATATAAATATTAATCATATATAATTAATATCAATTGGGTTAGC
AAAACAAATCTAGTCTAGGTGTGTTTTGCAAGCTTGCATGCCTGCAGTCGTCTATTGGACCGACAGTTGC
TATTAATATAATGGGCCACCATAGTAGACTGACAAATAAATTACCTGACAACATCGTTTCACAAAAAAAC
AAACACAAAAAGGGAGTGCATTTTCCAGGGCATTTTTGTAATAAAAAACAGTTAAAAGGGAGTGCAATAG
AAATATAGGGGTGTGGAAATAGTGATTTGAGCACGTCTTGAAGCGAATTAGCTTGGCACTGGCCGTCGTT
TTACAACGTCGTGACTGGGAAAACCCTGGCGTTACCCAACTTAATCGCCTTGCAGCACATCCCCCTTTCG
CCAGCTGGCGTAATAGCGAAGAGGCCCGCACCGATCGCCCTTCCCAACAGTTGCGCAGCCTGAATGGCGA
ATGCTAGAGCAATTCGGCGTTAATTCAGTACATTAAAAACGTCCGCAATGTGTTATTAAGTTGTCTAAGC
GTCAATTTGTTTACACCACAATATATCCTGCCACCAGCCAGCCAACAGCTCCCCGACCGGCAGCTCGGCA
CAAAATCACCACTCGATACAGGCAGCCCATCAGTCCGGGACGGCGTCAGCGGGAGAGCCGTTGTAAGGCG
GCAGACTTTGCTCATGTTACCGATGCTATTCGGAAGAACGGCAACTAAGCTGCCGGGTTTGAAACACGGA
TGATCTCGCGGAGGGTAGCATGTTGATTGTAACGATGACAGAGCGTTGCTGCCTGTGATCAATTCGGGCA
CGAACCCAGTGGACATAAGCCTGTTCGGTTCGTAAGCTGTAATGCAAGTAGCGTATGCGCTCACGCAACT
GGTCCAGAACCTTGACCGAACGCAGCGGTGGTAACGGCGCAGTGGCGGTTTTCATGGCTTGTTATGACTG
TTTTTTTGGGGTACAGTCTATGCCTCGGGCATCCAAGCAGCAAGCGCGTTACGCCGTGGGTCGATGTTTG
ATGTTATGGAGCAGCAACGATGTTACGCAGCAGGGCAGTCGCCCTAAAACAAAGTTAAACATCATGGGGG
AAGCGGTGATCGCCGAAGTATCGACTCAACTATCAGAGGTAGTTGGCGTCATCGAGCGCCATCTCGAACC
GACGTTGCTGGCCGTACATTTGTACGGCTCCGCAGTGGATGGCGGCCTGAAGCCACACAGTGATATTGAT
TTGCTGGTTACGGTGACCGTAAGGCTTGATGAAACAACGCGGCGAGCTTTGATCAACGACCTTTTGGAAA
CTTCGGCTTCCCCTGGAGAGAGCGAGATTCTCCGCGCTGTAGAAGTCACCATTGTTGTGCACGACGACAT
CATTCCGTGGCGTTATCCAGCTAAGCGCGAACTGCAATTTGGAGAATGGCAGCGCAATGACATTCTTGCA
GGTATCTTCGAGCCAGCCACGATCGACATTGATCTGGCTATCTTGCTGACAAAAGCAAGAGAACATAGCG
TTGCCTTGGTAGGTCCAGCGGCGGAGGAACTCTTTGATCCGGTTCCTGAACAGGATCTATTTGAGGCGCT
AAATGAAACCTTAACGCTATGGAACTCGCCGCCCGACTGGGCTGGCGATGAGCGAAATGTAGTGCTTACG
TTGTCCCGCATTTGGTACAGCGCAGTAACCGGCAAAATCGCGCCGAAGGATGTCGCTGCCGACTGGGCAA
TGGAGCGCCTGCCGGCCCAGTATCAGCCCGTCATACTTGAAGCTAGACAGGCTTATCTTGGACAAGAAGA
AGATCGCTTGGCCTCGCGCGCAGATCAGTTGGAAGAATTTGTCCACTACGTGAAAGGCGAGATCACCAAG
GTAGTCGGCAAATAATGTCTAGCTAGAAATTCGTTCAAGCCGACGCCGCTTCGCGGCGCGGCTTAACTCA
AGCGTTAGATGCACTAAGCACATAATTGCTCACAGCCAAACTATCAGGTCAAGTCTGCTTTTATTATTTT
TAAGCGTGCATAATAAGCCCTACACAAATTGGGAGATATATCATGCATGACCAAAATCCCTTAACGTGAG
TTTTCGTTCCACTGAGCGTCAGACCCCGTAGAAAAGATCAAAGGATCTTCTTGAGATCCTTTTTTTCTGC
GCGTAATCTGCTGCTTGCAAACAAAAAAACCACCGCTACCAGCGGTGGTTTGTTTGCCGGATCAAGAGCT
ACCAACTCTTTTTCCGAAGGTAACTGGCTTCAGCAGAGCGCAGATACCAAATACTGTCCTTCTAGTGTAG
CCGTAGTTAGGCCACCACTTCAAGAACTCTGTAGCACCGCCTACATACCTCGCTCTGCTAATCCTGTTAC
CAGTGGCTGCTGCCAGTGGCGATAAGTCGTGTCTTACCGGGTTGGACTCAAGACGATAGTTACCGGATAA
GGCGCAGCGGTCGGGCTGAACGGGGGGTTCGTGCACACAGCCCAGCTTGGAGCGAACGACCTACACCGAA
CTGAGATACCTACAGCGTGAGCTATGAGAAAGCGCCACGCTTCCCGAAGGGAGAAAGGCGGACAGGTATC
CGGTAAGCGGCAGGGTCGGAACAGGAGAGCGCACGAGGGAGCTTCCAGGGGGAAACGCCTGGTATCTTTA
TAGTCCTGTCGGGTTTCGCCACCTCTGACTTGAGCGTCGATTTTTGTGATGCTCGTCAGGGGGGCGGAGC
CTATGGAAAAACGCCAGCAACGCGGCCTTTTTACGGTTCCTGGCCTTTTGCTGGCCTTTTGCTCACATGT
TCTTTCCTGCGTTATCCCCTGATTCTGTGGATAACCGTATTACCGCCTTTGAGTGAGCTGATACCGCTCG
CCGCAGCCGAACGACCGAGCGCAGCGAGTCAGTGAGCGAGGAAGCGGAAGAGCGCCTGATGCGGTATTTT
CTCCTTACGCATCTGTGCGGTATTTCACACCGCATATGGTGCACTCTCAGTACAATCTGCTCTGATGCCG
CATAGTTAAGCCAGTATACACTCCGCTATCGCTACGTGACTGGGTCATGGCTGCGCCCCGACACCCGCCA
ACACCCGCTGACGCGCCCTGACGGGCTTGTCTGCTCCCGGCATCCGCTTACAGACAAGCTGTGACCGTCT
CCGGGAGCTGCATGTGTCAGAGGTTTTCACCGTCATCACCGAAACGCGCGAGGCAGGGTGCCTTGATGTG
GGCGCCGGCGGTCGAGTGGCGACGGCGCGGCTTGTCCGCGCCCTGGTAGATTGCCTGGCCGTAGGCCAGC
CATTTTTGAGCGGCCAGCGGCCGCGATAGGCCGACGCGAAGCGGCGGGGCGTAGGGAGCGCAGCGACCGA
AGGGTAGGCGCTTTTTGCAGCTCTTCGGCTGTGCGCTGGCCAGACAGTTATGCACAGGCCAGGCGGGTTT
TAAGAGTTTTAATAAGTTTTAAAGAGTTTTAGGCGGAAAAATCGCCTTTTTTCTCTTTTATATCAGTCAC
TTACATGTGTGACCGGTTCCCAATGTACGGCTTTGGGTTCCCAATGTACGGGTTCCGGTTCCCAATGTAC
GGCTTTGGGTTCCCAATGTACGTGCTATCCACAGGAAAGAGACCTTTTCGACCTTTTTCCCCTGCTAGGG
CAATTTGCCCTAGCATCTGCTCCGTACATTAGGAACCGGCGGATGCTTCGCCCTCGATCAGGTTGCGGTA
GCGCATGACTAGGATCGGGCCAGCCTGCCCCGCCTCCTCCTTCAAATCGTACTCCGGCAGGTCATTTGAC
CCGATCAGCTTGCGCACGGTGAAACAGAACTTCTTGAACTCTCCGGCGCTGCCACTGCGTTCGTAGATCG
TCTTGAACAACCATCTGGCTTCTGCCTTGCCTGCGGCGCGGCGTGCCAGGCGGTAGAGAAAACGGCCGAT
GCCGGGATCGATCAAAAAGTAATCGGGGTGAACCGTCAGCACGTCCGGGTTCTTGCCTTCTGTGATCTCG
CGGTACATCCAATCAGCTAGCTCGATCTCGATGTACTCCGGCCGCCCGGTTTCGCTCTTTACGATCTTGT
AGCGGCTAATCAAGGCTTCACCCTCGGATACCGTCACCAGGCGGCCGTTCTTGGCCTTCTTCGTACGCTG
CATGGCAACGTGCGTGGTGTTTAACCGAATGCAGGTTTCTACCAGGTCGTCTTTCTGCTTTCCGCCATCG
GCTCGCCGGCAGAACTTGAGTACGTCCGCAACGTGTGGACGGAACACGCGGCCGGGCTTGTCTCCCTTCC
CTTCCCGGTATCGGTTCATGGATTCGGTTAGATGGGAAACCGCCATCAGTACCAGGTCGTAATCCCACAC
ACTGGCCATGCCGGCCGGCCCTGCGGAAACCTCTACGTGCCCGTCTGGAAGCTCGTAGCGGATCACCTCG
CCAGCTCGTCGGTCACGCTTCGACAGACGGAAAACGGCCACGTCCATGATGCTGCGACTATCGCGGGTGC
CCACGTCATAGAGCATCGGAACGAAAAAATCTGGTTGCTCGTCGCCCTTGGGCGGCTTCCTAATCGACGG
CGCACCGGCTGCCGGCGGTTGCCGGGATTCTTTGCGGATTCGATCAGCGGCCGCTTGCCACGATTCACCG
GGGCGTGCTTCTGCCTCGATGCGTTGCCGCTGGGCGGCCTGCGCGGCCTTCAACTTCTCCACCAGGTCAT
CACCCAGCGCCGCGCCGATTTGTACCGGGCCGGATGGTTTGCGACCGCTCACGCCGATTCCTCGGGCTTG
GGGGTTCCAGTGCCATTGCAGGGCCGGCAGACAACCCAGCCGCTTACGCCTGGCCAACCGCCCGTTCCTC
CACACATGGGGCATTCCACGGCGTCGGTGCCTGGTTGTTCTTGATTTTCCATGCCGCCTCCTTTAGCCGC
TAAAATTCATCTACTCATTTATTCATTTGCTCATTTACTCTGGTAGCTGCGCGATGTATTCAGATAGCAG
CTCGGTAATGGTCTTGCCTTGGCGTACCGCGTACATCTTCAGCTTGGTGTGATCCTCCGCCGGCAACTGA
AAGTTGACCCGCTTCATGGCTGGCGTGTCTGCCAGGCTGGCCAACGTTGCAGCCTTGCTGCTGCGTGCGC
TCGGACGGCCGGCACTTAGCGTGTTTGTGCTTTTGCTCATTTTCTCTTTACCTCATTAACTCAAATGAGT
TTTGATTTAATTTCAGCGGCCAGCGCCTGGACCTCGCGGGCAGCGTCGCCCTCGGGTTCTGATTCAAGAA
CGGTTGTGCCGGCGGCGGCAGTGCCTGGGTAGCTCACGCGCTGCGTGATACGGGACTCAAGAATGGGCAG
CTCGTACCCGGCCAGCGCCTCGGCAACCTCACCGCCGATGCGCGTGCCTTTGATCGCCCGCGACACGACA
AAGGCCGCTTGTAGCCTTCCATCCGTGACCTCAATGCGCTGCTTAACCAGCTCCACCAGGTCGGCGGTGG
CCCATATGTCGTAAGGGCTTGGCTGCACCGGAATCAGCACGAAGTCGGCTGCCTTGATCGCGGACACAGC
CAAGTCCGCCGCCTGGGGCGCTCCGTCGATCACTACGAAGTCGCGCCGGCCGATGGCCTTCACGTCGCGG
TCAATCGTCGGGCGGTCGATGCCGACAACGGTTAGCGGTTGATCTTCCCGCACGGCCGCCCAATCGCGGG
CACTGCCCTGGGGATCGGAATCGACTAACAGAACATCGGCCCCGGCGAGTTGCAGGGCGCGGGCTAGATG
GGTTGCGATGGTCGTCTTGCCTGACCCGCCTTTCTGGTTAAGTACAGCGATAACCTTCATGCGTTCCCCT
TGCGTATTTGTTTATTTACTCATCGCATCATATACGCAGCGACCGCATGACGCAAGCTGTTTTACTCAAA
TACACATCACCTTTTTAGACGGCGGCGCTCGGTTTCTTCAGCGGCCAAGCTGGCCGGCCAGGCCGCCAGC
TTGGCATCAGACAAACCGGCCAGGATTTCATGCAGCCGCACGGTTGAGACGTGCGCGGGCGGCTCGAACA
CGTACCCGGCCGCGATCATCTCCGCCTCGATCTCTTCGGTAATGAAAAACGGTTCGTCCTGGCCGTCCTG
GTGCGGTTTCATGCTTGTTCCTCTTGGCGTTCATTCTCGGCGGCCGCCAGGGCGTCGGCCTCGGTCAATG
CGTCCTCACGGAAGGCACCGCGCCGCCTGGCCTCGGTGGGCGTCACTTCCTCGCTGCGCTCAAGTGCGCG
GTACAGGGTCGAGCGATGCACGCCAAGCAGTGCAGCCGCCTCTTTCACGGTGCGGCCTTCCTGGTCGATC
AGCTCGCGGGCGTGCGCGATCTGTGCCGGGGTGAGGGTAGGGCGGGGGCCAAACTTCACGCCTCGGGCCT
TGGCGGCCTCGCGCCCGCTCCGGGTGCGGTCGATGATTAGGGAACGCTCGAACTCGGCAATGCCGGCGAA
CACGGTCAACACCATGCGGCCGGCCGGCGTGGTGGTGTCGGCCCACGGCTCTGCCAGGCTACGCAGGCCC
GCGCCGGCCTCCTGGATGCGCTCGGCAATGTCCAGTAGGTCGCGGGTGCTGCGGGCCAGGCGGTCTAGCC
TGGTCACTGTCACAACGTCGCCAGGGCGTAGGTGGTCAAGCATCCTGGCCAGCTCCGGGCGGTCGCGCCT
GGTGCCGGTGATCTTCTCGGAAAACAGCTTGGTGCAGCCGGCCGCGTGCAGTTCGGCCCGTTGGTTGGTC
AAGTCCTGGTCGTCGGTGCTGACGCGGGCATAGCCCAGCAGGCCAGCGGCGGCGCTCTTGTTCATGGCGT
AATGTCTCCGGTTCTAGTCGCAAGTATTCTACTTTATGCGACTAAAACACGCGACAAGAAAACGCCAGGA
AAAGGGCAGGGCGGCAGCCTGTCGCGTAACTTAGGACTTGTGCGACATGTCGTTTTCAGAAGACGGCTGC
ACTGAACGTCAGAAGCCGACTGCACTATAGCAGCGGAGGGGTTGGATCAAAGTACTTTAAAGTACTTTAA
AGTACTTTAAAGTACTTTGATCCCGAGGGGAACCCTGTGGTTGGCATGCACATACAAATGGACGAACGGA
TAAACCTTTTCACGCCCTTTTAAATATCCGATTATTCTAATAAACGCTCTTTTCTCTTAG
